>Addgene plasmid #225609 | pEND-446_Cacnes_ProA | addgene full sequence | sequence record 451370 | Addgene NGS Result
AAACGGCCGAACTGCGCCCCGACCTTCCGGTCCTGGAGGCTGGCCCAGGCGAGGGTCTGCTGACCCGTGA
GCTTGCCGATCGGGCCCGCCAGGTGACGAGCTACGAGATCGACCCGCGCTTGGCGAAGTCCCTGCGTGAG
AAGCTGTCCGGCCACCCGAATATCGAGGTCGTCAACGCGGACTTCCTGACCGCCGAGCCCCCTCCCGAGC
CGTTTGCCTTCGTCGGCGCGATCCCGTACGGCATCACGTCTGCGATCGTCGATTGGTGCCTGGAGGCTCC
GACGATCGAAACCGCCACGATGGTTACCCAACTCGAATTTGCCCGTAAGCGCACCGGTGATTATGGCCGC
TGGTCCCGCCTCACGGTCATGACTTGGCCGCTCTTCGAGTGGGAGTTCGTCGAGAAGGTCGATCGCCGCT
TGTTCAAGCCGGTCCCGAAGGTCGATTCCGCCATCATGCGTCTGCGTCGCCGCGCTGAACCGCTGTTGGA
GGGTGCTGCCCTTGAGCGCTACGAGAGCATGGTGGAGTTGTGTTTTACTGGTGTCGGCGGCAACATTCAA
GCCTCCCTCCTGCGCAAGTACCCTCGTCGTCGCGTGGAGGCTGCGCTGGACCATGCCGGCGTGGGTGGTG
GTGCTGTCGTGGCCTACGTCCGGCCGGAGCAATGGCTGCGGCTCTTCGAGCGCCTTGACCAGAAGAACGA
GCCGCGCGGTGGCCAACCGCAGCGCGGCCGTCGTACGGGTGGTCAGGATCGTGGTGACCGCCGTACGGGT
GGCCAGGATCGTGGCGACCGTCGGACGGGTGGTCAGGACCGTCGCGACCGTCAGGCCTCCGGCCACGGTG
ACCGTCGGTCCTCTGGCCGTAATCGCGACGATGGTCGTACCGGGGAGCGCGAGCAGGGCGACCAGGGTGG
TCGTCGTGGCCCTTCGGGTGGTGGTCGTACCGGCGGTCGTCCAGGCCGTCGTGGCGGTCCGGGTCAGCGC
TGATCTAGACCCGCACTTAACCCGCTTCGGCGGGTTTTTGTTTTTTGGGGTGCAGGTAGGCCATATTGTC
TTCGGGGCCCCACTCGTCGTGGTTTGTCTGGTCAACCACCGCGGTCTCAGTGGTGTACGGTACAAACCCC
GACGAGGCGATAAGCTCGGCAAGGCTGATTACGCCTGCTCGTGGAATTCTAGAACTCTGTGAGGATAAAG
TCTCCCTTACAGCCTGCGGTCCGGCCGTTTAACGGTTGTCGTGGGGCGGTTGTGGGATAGGCTGAGACGT
CATGAGTATCGTTCCTCTCCTGATGGAGTCGTCGGCCCTCGTCGTCGGCATCTTGACGCTGCTGGTTCTG
CTGATCGCGTTGGCTATCGTCCGTGGTATCGGCAAGGGTCGGCCGCATTCCTGATGCCAAGTGTTGAGCT
GGGGCTGGCGCGGGTCCACAACGGACGCCGCTACCGGCTCGGGGTGATGGGTGGCACCTTCGACCCCATT
CATCATGGCCACCTCGTCGCAGCCTCGGAGGTTGCGGCCAGATTCGACCTCGACGAGGTCGTTTTCGTTC
CCACCGGCGTGCCTTGGCAAAAGAAGGGACGCAGGGTTTCGCAGGCCGAGGATCGCTACCTCATGACCGT
CATCGCGACGGCGTCGAATCCGTCTTTTTCGGTGTCGCGGGTCGATATCGATCGTCCGGGGGACACGTAC
ACCGTCGACACCCTCAAGGATCTGCGCCGGGAGCTCGCTGGGACGCCCGCTAGGCTGGCGGGGTTGCCTT
ACTGATCAGGCCGCGTTGCTGGCGTTTTTCCATAGGCTCCGCCCCCCTGACGAGCATCACAAAAATCGAC
GCTCAAGTCAGAGGTGGCGAAACCCGACAGGACTATAAAGATACCAGGCGTTTCCCCCTGGAAGCTCCCT
CGTGCGCTCTCCTGTTCCGACCCTGCCGCTTACCGGATACCTGTCCGCCTTTCTCCCTTCGGGAAGCGTG
GCGCTTTCTCATAGCTCACGCTGTAGGTATCTCAGTTCGGTGTAGGTCGTTCGCTCCAAGCTGGGCTGTG
TGCACGAACCCCCCGTTCAGCCCGACCGCTGCGCCTTATCCGGTAACTATCGTCTTGAGTCCAACCCGGT
AAGACACGACTTATCGCCACTGGCAGCAGCCACTGGTAACAGGATTAGCAGAGCGAGGTATGTAGGCGGT
GCTACAGAGTTCTTGAAGTGGTGGCCTAACTACGGCTACACTAGAAGGACAGTATTTGGTATCTGCGCTC
TGCTGAAGCCAGTTACCTTCGGAAAAAGAGTTGGTAGCTCTTGATCCGGCAAACAAACCACCGCTGGTAG
CGGTGGTTTTTTTGTTTGCAAGCAGCAGATTACGCGCAGAAAAAAAGGATCTCAAGAAGATCCTTTGATC
TTTTCTACGGGGTCTGACGCTCAGTGGAACGAAAACTCACGTTAAGGGATTTTGGTCATGAGGCGCCTCA
CCAATGCTTGATGAGGGAGGCACCGATCTCGGCGATCTGACGGTTGCGCTCATCCATCGTGGCCTGGGAG
CCGGTCGTGTAGATCACCACGATGCGGCTGGGCTTACCGTCGGGACCGAGAGCCGCGATGATGCCACGCG
AGCCGCGCTCACCAGCACCCGACTTGTCCGCGATGAACCAACCGGCCGGGAGCGCGCTGCGCAACAGCGG
GCCAGCGACCTTGTCGGCCTCCATCCAGTCGATCAGTTGCTGACGGGAGGCCAGAGTGAGGAGTTCACCG
GTCAGGAGTTTACGGAGGGTGGTAGCCATAGCCGCGGGCATAGTCGTGTCGCGCTCGTCGTTCGGGATAG
CCTCATTAAGTTCGGGTTCCCAACGGTCCAGACGGGTCACGTGGTCGCCCATGTTGTGGAGAAAAGCCGT
CAGCTCTTTCGGGCCACCGATGGTCGTCAACAGCAGATTGGCGGCAGTGTTGTCGGACATAGTGATGGCC
GCGGAGCACAGCTCGCGCACGGTCATCCCATCGGTCAGATGTTTCTCCGTGACCGGGGAGTATTCGACCA
GGTCGTTCTGGGAGTAATGAATGCGACGGCCCAGTTGCTCCTGCCCAGCATCCACCCGGCTAAGCACAGC
GCCGCAGAGGAGGACCTTGAACGTGGACATCATGGGGAAACGCTCCTCAGGGCGGAAAGACTCCAGAATC
TTACCGGAGTTCAGGTCCAACTCGATATAACCGACGCGCGCCCCCAGCTGATCCTCGGCGTCCTTGACCT
TGACCAGGGTTTCCGGATGGGCAAAAACCGGCAAGCAAAAGGCCGCAAAAAATGGGATAAGGGCAACGCG
GAAGTGCTGGATCGACATACTCTTCCTTTTTCAATATTATTGAAGCATTTATCAGGGTTATTGTCTCATG
AGCGGATACATATTTGAATGTATTTAGAAAAATAAACAAATAGGGGTTCCGCGACTAGTTCCCCGAAAAG
TGCCACCTGACGTTAAGAAACCATTATTACAGCCTGCGGTCCGGTGGATGCCCCGGACGTTCTGGCTGGT
GTCCCCGTGGGTACCTACTTCCGCCCGCTGGCGACGCGACGGCCCCGACGGTTGCTGTGGTTGGCCGACG
CTGCCACCCCGCAGGGACAGATCGTCATCGACGACGGAGCTGTCGAAGCTTTGACACAGCGTCATTCCTC
GTTGTTGGCGGTGGGTGTGACTCGGGTACACGGGGATTTCCAAGCAGGCGACCCAGTGACGATCCTGGCC
TCCGACGGTCGAGTTGTTGGTCGCGGTATCGCCCAGTTCTCCCATGATGAGGTGCGCGTCATGAGGGGAC
GTTCGAGTGCCTGGCTGGCCGCAGAAATGGGTCCGGCGGCCTCTCGCGAGATCATCCACCGCGATGCCAT
GGTGCTGAGTCGTCGTCGTAAAGCTGAGCCGTCGTCGAGGAACCAGAAAAGTAGCGGGTCAAGGGTGACG
TCCTGACTCACGGTCTGGTTATCAGGTGAGTGATGCTCAGCTGACGAATACCATTCGCTGGGACGCCCGG
TAGTGCTTATCAGACCCAATACTGTTGAAAAGCTTGCGCCAACCATGCACCATAGCCAGCCTGACAGTAG
CCCGGCCGGCTTGTCGACGACGGCGGTCTCCGTCGTCAGGATCATCCGGGCGCAGCTGAGAGCGACACAG
TCCTGTACTTGGGATGCTGGCACACCGACGATCTGCACGGGCGAGTCTAGGGGTTATCGGCTACATGCGC
GTCGCCGCATCAGGTTCACGAAACCGAAAGGCAGACCCACCCCCTACCGGGCATACCGTTGCCGCCGACA
CTTCGATGACACTATGCAGTGCTACACTTCAACTGAAAATCTATATGATTTTCGTCAATTCCCATACGTA
CGACACATCGGGAGATCGTCATGTCGTCGTCCGACGAGCAACCGCGCCCGCGTCGCCGCAACCAGGACCG
CCAGCACCCGAACCAGAACCGCCCGGTCCTGGGCCGTACTGAGCGGGACCGCAACCGCCGTCAATTCGGT
CAGAATTTCCTTCGTGACCGTAAGACGATCGCCCGCATCGCGG
Features (pLannotate 1.2.2; 6 found; start..end, strand, type, name):
   1447..1704    +  CDS            nadD (fragment): NADD_MYCTU - Experimental evidence at protein level: Swiss-Prot protein existence level 1. Catalyzes the reversible adenylation of nicotinate mononucleotide (NaMN) to nicotinic acid adenine dinucleotide (NaAD). From Mycobacterium tuberculosis (strain ATCC 25618 / H37Rv).
   1777..2365    -  rep_origin     ori: high-copy-number ColE1/pMB1/pBR322/pUC origin of replication
   2451..3308    -  CDS            bla: BLAT_ECOLX - Experimental evidence at protein level: Swiss-Prot protein existence level 1. TEM-type are the most prevalent beta-lactamases in enterobacteria; they hydrolyze the beta-lactam bond in susceptible beta-lactam antibiotics, thus conferring resistance to penicillins and cephalosporins. TEM-3 and TEM-4 are capable of hydrolyzing cefotaxime and ceftazidime. TEM-5 is capable of hydrolyzing ceftazidime. TEM-6 is capable of hydrolyzing ceftazidime and aztreonam. TEM-8/CAZ-2, TEM- 16/CAZ-7 and TEM-24/CAZ-6 are markedly active against ceftazidime. IRT- 4 shows resistance to beta-lactamase in
   3309..3413    -  promoter       AmpR promoter: bla
   3474..3923    +  CDS            proB (fragment): PROB_CUTAK - Protein inferred from homology: Swiss-Prot protein existence level 3. Catalyzes the transfer of a phosphate group to glutamate to form L-glutamate 5-phosphate. From Cutibacterium acnes (strain DSM 16379 / KPA171202) (Propionibacterium acnes).
   4361..980     +  CDS            ermE (across the origin): ERME_SACEN - Experimental evidence at protein level: Swiss-Prot protein existence level 1. This protein produces a dimethylation of the adenine residue at position 2085 in 23S rRNA, resulting in reduced affinity between ribosomes and macrolide-lincosamide-streptogramin B antibiotics. From Saccharopolyspora erythraea (strain ATCC 11635 / DSM 40517 / JCM 4748 / NBRC 13426 / NCIMB 8594 / NRRL 2338).
