[The description below was written by a language model from this plasmid's Addgene catalogue record and pLannotate feature annotations shown in this document.]
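Description:
pEND-446_Cacnes_ProA is a 4.5 kb suicide vector built on the pEND-400 backbone for allelic replacement in the skin commensal Cutibacterium acnes. It is maintained in E. coli through a high-copy ColE1/pUC-type origin and a TEM beta-lactamase gene (bla) with its native AmpR promoter, which confers ampicillin resistance. No replication origin functional in C. acnes is annotated, consistent with its description as a suicide plasmid. It cannot persist there, so erythromycin-resistant clones should arise only when the cassette integrates into the chromosome by homologous recombination.

The working part of the construct is an erythromycin resistance cassette based on ermE, the 23S rRNA adenine dimethylase from Saccharopolyspora erythraea that reduces ribosome affinity for macrolide, lincosamide and streptogramin B antibiotics. This gene spans the numbering origin of the sequence record. It is bracketed by two regions annotated as gene fragments: a proB fragment matching C. acnes KPA171202 upstream, and a nadD-like fragment downstream, identified only by similarity to the Mycobacterium tuberculosis protein. These most plausibly represent the homology arms from the genes neighbouring proA (PPA_RS04250), although the feature table does not label them as such. Double crossover through these arms would replace proA with the resistance marker. According to the catalogue entry, the cassette is flanked by BxbI recombination sites, which are not picked up by the automated annotation, nor is the promoter driving ermE. Such sites would leave a serine-integrase target at the deleted locus. The record lists the plasmid as an empty backbone with no additional insert, and it was deposited in connection with work engineering C. acnes as a programmable skin commensal.
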