Addgene plasmid #225609: pEND-446_Cacnes_ProA
Purpose: (Empty Backbone) Suicide C. acnes vector to generate ProA (PPA_RS04250) deletion leaving an Ery resistance cassette flanked by BxbI recombination sites
Depositing lab: Marc Güell. Depositing organization: Universitat Pompeu Fabra. Publication: Synthetically programmed antioxidant delivery by a domesticated skin commensal. Nevot G, Santos-Moreno J, Campama-Sanz N, Toloza L, Parra-Cid C, Jansen PAM, Barbier I, Ledesma-Amaro R, van den Bogaard EH, Guell M. Cell Syst. 2025 Feb 19;16(2):101169. doi: 10.1016/j.cels.2025.101169. Epub 2025 Feb 6. PubMed 39919749.
Backbone
  Vector backbone: pEND-400
  Vector type: Bacterial Expression, Synthetic Biology
  Selectable markers: Erythromycin
Growth in bacteria
  Bacterial resistance: Ampicillin, 100 μg/mL
  Growth temperature: 37°C
  Growth strain: DH5alpha
  Copy number: Unknown
Gene/Insert
  Gene/Insert name: None
Terms and licenses: Academic/Nonprofit Terms; Industry Terms: Not Available to Industry
How to cite: pEND-446_Cacnes_ProA was a gift from Marc Güell (Addgene plasmid # 225609 ; http://n2t.net/addgene:225609 ; RRID:Addgene_225609)
